>Addgene plasmid #134999 | pMP597 | addgene full sequence | sequence record 267926 | Addgene NGS Result
GGGTTATTGTCTCATGAGCGGATACATATTTGAATGTATTTAGAAAAATAAACAAATAGGGGTTCCGCGC
ACATTTCCCCGAAAAGTGCCACCTGACGTCGACGGATCGGGAGATCTCCCGATCCCCTATGGTGCACTCT
CAGTACAATCTGCTCTGATGCCGCATAGTTAAGCCAGTATCTGCTCCCTGCTTGTGTGTTGGAGGTCGCT
GAGTAGTGCGCGAGCAAAATTTAAGCTACAACAAGGCAAGGCTTGACCGACAATTGCATGAAGAATCTGC
TTAGGGTTAGGCGTTTTGCGCTGCTTCGCGATGTACGGGCCAGATATACGCGTTGACATTGATTATTGAC
TAGTTATTAATAGTAATCAATTACGGGGTCATTAGTTCATAGCCCATATATGGAGTTCCGCGTTACATAA
CTTACGGTAAATGGCCCGCCTGGCTGACCGCCCAACGACCCCCGCCCATTGACGTCAATAATGACGTATG
TTCCCATAGTAACGCCAATAGGGACTTTCCATTGACGTCAATGGGTGGAGTATTTACGGTAAACTGCCCA
CTTGGCAGTACATCAAGTGTATCATATGCCAAGTACGCCCCCTATTGACGTCAATGACGGTAAATGGCCC
GCCTGGCATTATGCCCAGTACATGACCTTATGGGACTTTCCTACTTGGCAGTACATCTACGTATTAGTCA
TCGCTATTACCATGGTGATGCGGTTTTGGCAGTACATCAATGGGCGTGGATAGCGGTTTGACTCACGGGG
ATTTCCAAGTCTCCACCCCATTGACGTCAATGGGAGTTTGTTTTGGCACCAAAATCAACGGGACTTTCCA
AAATGTCGTAACAACTCCGCCCCATTGACGCAAATGGGCGGTAGGCGTGTACGGTGGGAGGTCTATATAA
GCAGCGCGTTTTGCCTGTACTGGGTCTCTCTGGTTAGACCAGATCTGAGCCTGGGAGCTCTCTGGCTAAC
TAGGGAACCCACTGCTTAAGCCTCAATAAAGCTTGCCTTGAGTGCTTCAAGTAGTGTGTGCCCGTCTGTT
GTGTGACTCTGGTAACTAGAGATCCCTCAGACCCTTTTAGTCAGTGTGGAAAATCTCTAGCAGTGGCGCC
CGAACAGGGACTTGAAAGCGAAAGGGAAACCAGAGGAGCTCTCTCGACGCAGGACTCGGCTTGCTGAAGC
GCGCACGGCAAGAGGCGAGGGGCGGCGACTGGTGAGTACGCCAAAAATTTTGACTAGCGGAGGCTAGAAG
GAGAGAGATGGGTGCGAGAGCGTCAGTATTAAGCGGGGGAGAATTAGATCGCGATGGGAAAAAATTCGGT
TAAGGCCAGGGGGAAAGAAAAAATATAAATTAAAACATATAGTATGGGCAAGCAGGGAGCTAGAACGATT
CGCAGTTAATCCTGGCCTGTTAGAAACATCAGAAGGCTGTAGACAAATACTGGGACAGCTACAACCATCC
CTTCAGACAGGATCAGAAGAACTTAGATCATTATATAATACAGTAGCAACCCTCTATTGTGTGCATCAAA
GGATAGAGATAAAAGACACCAAGGAAGCTTTAGACAAGATAGAGGAAGAGCAAAACAAAAGTAAGACCAC
CGCACAGCAAGCGGCCGCTGATCTTCAGACCTGGAGGAGGAGATATGAGGGACAATTGGAGAAGTGAATT
ATATAAATATAAAGTAGTAAAAATTGAACCATTAGGAGTAGCACCCACCAAGGCAAAGAGAAGAGTGGTG
CAGAGAGAAAAAAGAGCAGTGGGAATAGGAGCTTTGTTCCTTGGGTTCTTGGGAGCAGCAGGAAGCACTA
TGGGCGCAGCGTCAATGACGCTGACGGTACAGGCCAGACAATTATTGTCTGGTATAGTGCAGCAGCAGAA
CAATTTGCTGAGGGCTATTGAGGCGCAACAGCATCTGTTGCAACTCACAGTCTGGGGCATCAAGCAGCTC
CAGGCAAGAATCCTGGCTGTGGAAAGATACCTAAAGGATCAACAGCTCCTGGGGATTTGGGGTTGCTCTG
GAAAACTCATTTGCACCACTGCTGTGCCTTGGAATGCTAGTTGGAGTAATAAATCTCTGGAACAGATTTG
GAATCACACGACCTGGATGGAGTGGGACAGAGAAATTAACAATTACACAAGCTTAATACACTCCTTAATT
GAAGAATCGCAAAACCAGCAAGAAAAGAATGAACAAGAATTATTGGAATTAGATAAATGGGCAAGTTTGT
GGAATTGGTTTAACATAACAAATTGGCTGTGGTATATAAAATTATTCATAATGATAGTAGGAGGCTTGGT
AGGTTTAAGAATAGTTTTTGCTGTACTTTCTATAGTGAATAGAGTTAGGCAGGGATATTCACCATTATCG
TTTCAGACCCACCTCCCAACCCCGAGGGGACCCGACAGGCCCGAAGGAATAGAAGAAGAAGGTGGAGAGA
GAGACAGAGACAGATCCATTCGATTAGTGAACGGATCGGCACTGCGTGCGCCAATTCTGCAGACAAATGG
CAGTATTCATCCACAATTTTAAAAGAAAAGGGGGGATTGGGGGGTACAGTGCAGGGGAAAGAATAGTAGA
CATAATAGCAACAGACATACAAACTAAAGAATTACAAAAACAAATTACAAAAATTCAAAATTTTCGGGTT
TATTACAGGGACAGCAGAGATCCAGTTTGGTTAATTAATAGGCGTGTACGGTGGGAGGCCTATATAAGCA
GAGCTCGTTTAGTGAACCGTCAGATCGCCTGGAACGCGTTTAATTAAGCCGCCACCATGTTCGAACCCAA
GAAGAAGAGAAAGGTGTTCGAAACTAGTGTGCCCCTGTATGGCTTCACTTCCATTTGTGGCCGACGGCCT
GAAATGGAAGCCGCGGTGTCAACCATACCACGGTTTCTGCAGAGCTCATCAGGCTCCATGCTGGACGGAC
GCTTTGATCCACAGTCTGCCGCACATTTCTTTGGAGTCTACGACGGCCACGGGGGCAGCCAGGTCGCCAA
CTACTGCAGGGAAAGGATGCATTTGGCACTTGCCGAAGAGATCGCCAAAGAGAAGCCCATGTTGTGTGAT
GGGGATACCTGGCTGGAGAAGTGGAAGAAAGCGCTTTTTAACTCTTTTCTGAGAGTGGATTCTGAGATAG
AATCTGTCGCACCCGAGACCGTGGGCAGCACATCCGTCGTAGCCGTAGTGTTTCCCTCCCACATATTCGT
CGCCAACTGCGGCGACAGTCGAGCCGTCCTCTGCCGAGGTAAGACCGCCCTGCCTCTGAGTGTTGACCAT
AAGCCCGACCGGGAGGATGAGGCCGCCCGAATCGAGGCCGCCGGTGGAAAAGTCATCCAATGGAACGGCG
CAAGAGTGTTCGGCGTGCTGGCGATGTCCAGGAGCATTGGAGACCGGTACCTGAAGCCCAGCATAATCCC
AGATCCCGAAGTGACCGCAGTCAAGAGGGTGAAAGAGGACGATTGTCTGATCCTGGCTAGCGATGGCGTA
TGGGACGTGATGACTGATGAGGAGGCGTGTGAAATGGCCCGCAAGCGAATCCTGCTGTGGCATAAAAAAA
ACGCAGTCGCGGGGGACGCTTCTCTTCTGGCAGACGAAAGGCGCAAAGAAGGTAAAGACCCGGCTGCTAT
GAGCGCCGCCGAATATCTCAGTAAGCTGGCAATTCAGCGAGGGTCCAAAGACAACATTTCCGTGGTCGTG
GTAGACCTCAAAGGCGGTTCCGGCGGTTCTAGACCCGGAGAGCGCCCATTCCAGTGTCGGATTTGCATGC
GGAACTTTTCGAGAAGACACGGCCTGGACAGACATACCCGTACTCATACAGGTGAAAAACCCTTTCAGTG
TCGGATCTGTATGCGAAATTTCTCCGACCACAGCAGCCTGAAGAGACATCTACGTACCCACACCGGCAGC
CAGAAGCCATTTCAGTGTCGGATCTGTATGCGGAACTTCTCCGTGAGACACAACCTGACCAGACATCTAC
GTACGCACACCGGAGAGAAGCCATTCCAATGCCGAATATGCATGCGCAACTTCAGTGACCACAGCAACCT
GAGCAGACACCTAAAAACCCACACCGGTTCCCAGAAGCCATTTCAGTGTCGGATCTGTATGCGGAACTTC
TCCCAGCGCAGCAGCCTGGTGAGACATCTACGTACGCACACCGGAGAGAAGCCATTCCAATGCCGAATAT
GCATGCGCAACTTCAGTGAGAGCGGCCACCTGAAGAGACACCTGCGTACGCACCTGAGGGGATCCCCGAA
GAAAAAACGGAAAGTGGGCGGAAGCGGAGCTACTAACTTCAGCCTGCTGAAGCAGGCTGGAGACGTGGAG
GAGAACCCTGGACCTGGTCACCATAAGAAAAATCGCGCTTTTTTGAAGTGGGCAGGGGGCAAGTATCCCC
TGCTTGATGATATTAAACGGCATTTGCCCAAGGGCGAATGTCTGGTTGAGCCTTTTGTAGGTGCCGGGTC
GGTGTTTCTCAACACCGACTTTTCTCGTTATATCCTTGCCGATATCAATAGCGACCTGATCAGTCTCTAT
AACATTGTGAAGATGCGTACTGATGAGTACGTACAGGCCGCACGCGAGCTGTTTGTTCCCGAAACAAATT
GCGCCGAGGTTTACTATCAGTTCCGCGAAGAGTTCAACAAAAGCCAGGATCCGTTCCGTCGGGCGGTACT
GTTTTTATATTTGAACCGCTACGGTTACAACGGCCTGTGTCGTTACAATCTGCGCGGTGAGTTTGCCGTG
CCGTTCGGCCGCTACAAAAAACCCTATTTCCCGGAAGCAGAGTTGTATCACTTCGCTGAAAAAGCGCAGA
ATGCCTTTTTCTATTGTGAGTCTTACGCCGATAGCATGGCGCGCGCAGATGATGCATCCGTCGTCTATTG
CGATCCGCCTTATGCACCGCTGTCTGCGACCGCCAACTTTACGGCGTATCACACAAACAGTTTTACGCTT
GAACAACAAGCGCATCTGGCGGAGATCGCCGAAGGTCTGGTTGAGCGCCATATTCCAGTGCTGATCTCCA
ATCACGATACGATGTTAACGCGTGAGTGGTATCAGCGCGCAAAATTGCATGTCGTCAAAGTTCGACGCAG
TATAAGCAGCAACGGCGGCACACGTAAAAAGGTGGACGAACTGCTGGCTTTGTACAAACCAGGAGTCGTT
TCACCCGCGAAAAAAGGTGGTGGCAGCGGTCAATTGACTCAAGACGAATTCACCCAACTCTCCCAATCAA
TCGCCGAGTTCCACACGTACCAACTCGGTAACGGCCGTTGCTCATCTCTCCTAGCTCAGCGAATCCACGC
GCCGCCGGAAACAGTATGGTCCGTGGTGAGACGTTTCGATAGGCCACAGATTTACAAACACTTCATCAAA
AGCTGTAACGTGAGTGAAGATTTCGAGATGCGAGTGGGATGCACGCGCGACGTGAACGTGATAAGTGGAT
TACCGGCGAATACGTCTCGAGAGAGATTAGATCTGTTGGACGATGATCGGAGAGTGACTGGGTTTAGTAT
AACCGGTGGTGAACATAGGCTGAGGAATTATAAATCGGTTACGACGGTTCATAGATTTGAGAAAGAAGAA
GAAGAAGAAAGGATCTGGACCGTTGTTTTGGAATCTTATGTTGTTGATGTACCGGAAGGTAATTCGGAGG
AAGATACGAGATTGTTTGCTGATACGGTTATTAGATTGAATCTTCAGAAACTTGCTTCGATCACTGAAGC
TATGAACGGTTATCCGTACGACGTACCAGACTACGCATAAGGCTCGAAGGGTGCCTGCAGGGCCGGCTCT
AGATCGCGAACGCGTGAATTCTACCGGGTAGGGGAGGCGCTTTTCCCAAGGCAGTCTGGAGCATGCGCTT
TAGCAGCCCCGCTGGGCACTTGGCGCTACACAAGTGGCCTCTGGCCTCGCACACATTCCACATCCACCGG
TAGGCGCCAACCGGCTCCGTTCTTTGGTGGCCCCTTCGCGCCACCTTCTACTCCTCCCCTAGTCAGGAAG
TTCCCCCCCGCCCCGCAGCTCGCGTCGTGCAGGACGTGACAAATGGAAGTAGCACGTCTCACTAGTCTCG
TGCAGATGGACAGCACCGCTGAGCAATGGAAGCGGGTAGGCCTTTGGGGCAGCGGCCAATAGCAGCTTTG
CTCCTTCGCTTTCTGGGCTCAGAGGCTGGGAAGGGGTGGGTCCGGGGGCGGGCTCAGGGGCGGGCTCAGG
GGCGGGGCGGGCGCCCGAAGGTCCTCCGGAGGCCCGGCATTCTGCACGCTTCAAAAGCGCACGTCTGCCG
CGCTGTTCTCCTCTTCCTCATCTCCGGGCCTTTCGACCTGCAGCCCAAGCTTCCTAGGACCATGGCCAAG
CCTTTGTCTCAAGAAGAATCCACCCTCATTGAAAGAGCAACGGCTACAATCAACAGCATCCCCATCTCTG
AAGACTACAGCGTCGCCAGCGCAGCTCTCTCTAGCGACGGCCGCATCTTCACTGGTGTCAATGTATATCA
TTTTACTGGGGGACCTTGTGCAGAACTCGTGGTGCTGGGCACTGCTGCTGCTGCGGCAGCTGGCAACCTG
ACTTGTATCGTCGCGATCGGAAATGAGAACAGGGGCATCTTGAGCCCCTGCGGACGGTGCCGACAGGTGC
TTCTCGATCTGCATCCTGGGATCAAAGCCATAGTGAAGGACAGTGATGGACAGCCGACGGCAGTTGGGAT
TCGTGAATTGCTGCCCTCTGGTTATGTGTGGGAGGGCTAAGAATTCGATATCAAGCTTATCGATAATCAA
CCTCTGGATTACAAAATTTGTGAAAGATTGACTGGTATTCTTAACTATGTTGCTCCTTTTACGCTATGTG
GATACGCTGCTTTAATGCCTTTGTATCATGCTATTGCTTCCCGTATGGCTTTCATTTTCTCCTCCTTGTA
TAAATCCTGGTTGCTGTCTCTTTATGAGGAGTTGTGGCCCGTTGTCAGGCAACGTGGCGTGGTGTGCACT
GTGTTTGCTGACGCAACCCCCACTGGTTGGGGCATTGCCACCACCTGTCAGCTCCTTTCCGGGACTTTCG
CTTTCCCCCTCCCTATTGCCACGGCGGAACTCATCGCCGCCTGCCTTGCCCGCTGCTGGACAGGGGCTCG
GCTGTTGGGCACTGACAATTCCGTGGTGTTGTCGGGGAAATCATCGTCCTTTCCTTGGCTGCTCGCCTGT
GTTGCCACCTGGATTCTGCGCGGGACGTCCTTCTGCTACGTCCCTTCGGCCCTCAATCCAGCGGACCTTC
CTTCCCGCGGCCTGCTGCCGGCTCTGCGGCCTCTTCCGCGTCTTCGCCTTCGCCCTCAGACGAGTCGGAT
CTCCCTTTGGGCCGCCTCCCCGCATCGATACCGTCGACCTCGAGACCTAGAAAAACATGGAGCAATCACA
AGTAGCAATACAGCAGCTACCAATGCTGATTGTGCCTGGCTAGAAGCACAAGAGGAGGAGGAGGTGGGTT
TTCCAGTCACACCTCAGGTACCTTTAAGACCAATGACTTACAAGGCAGCTGTAGATCTTAGCCACTTTTT
AAAAGAAAAGGGGGGACTGGAAGGGCTAATTCACTCCCAACGAAGACAAGATATCCTTGATCTGTGGATC
TACCACACACAAGGCTACTTCCCTGATTGGCAGAACTACACACCAGGGCCAGGGATCAGATATCCACTGA
CCTTTGGATGGTGCTACAAGCTAGTACCAGTTGAGCAAGAGAAGGTAGAAGAAGCCAATGAAGGAGAGAA
CACCCGCTTGTTACACCCTGTGAGCCTGCATGGGATGGATGACCCGGAGAGAGAAGTATTAGAGTGGAGG
TTTGACAGCCGCCTAGCATTTCATCACATGGCCCGAGAGCTGCATCCGGACTGTACTGGGTCTCTCTGGT
TAGACCAGATCTGAGCCTGGGAGCTCTCTGGCTAACTAGGGAACCCACTGCTTAAGCCTCAATAAAGCTT
GCCTTGAGTGCTTCAAGTAGTGTGTGCCCGTCTGTTGTGTGACTCTGGTAACTAGAGATCCCTCAGACCC
TTTTAGTCAGTGTGGAAAATCTCTAGCAGGGCCCGTTTAAACCCGCTGATCAGCCTCGACTGTGCCTTCT
AGTTGCCAGCCATCTGTTGTTTGCCCCTCCCCCGTGCCTTCCTTGACCCTGGAAGGTGCCACTCCCACTG
TCCTTTCCTAATAAAATGAGGAAATTGCATCGCATTGTCTGAGTAGGTGTCATTCTATTCTGGGGGGTGG
GGTGGGGCAGGACAGCAAGGGGGAGGATTGGGAAGACAATAGCAGGCATGCTGGGGATGCGGTGGGCTCT
ATGGCTTCTGAGGCGGAAAGAACCAGCTGGGGCTCTAGGGGGTATCCCC
[124 nt withheld, positions 8380-8503]
C
[91 nt withheld, positions 8505-8595]
A
[49 nt withheld, positions 8597-8645]
CCTTTGACGTTGGAGTCCACGTTCTTT
[37 nt withheld, positions 8673-8709]
ACCCTATCTCGGTCTATTCTTTTGATTTATAAGGGATTTTGCCGATTTCGGCCTATTGGTTAAAAAATGA
GCTGATTTAACAAAAATTTAACGCGAATTAATTCTGTGGAATGTGTGTCAGTTAGGGTGTGGAAAGTCCC
CAGGCTCCCCAGCAGGCAGAAGTATGCAAAGCATGCATCTCAATTAGTCAGCAACCAGGTGTGGAAAGTC
CCCAGGCTCCCCAGCAGGCAGAAGTATGCAAAGCATGCATCTCAATTAGTCAGCAACCATAGTCCCGCCC
CTAACTCCGCCCATCCCGCCCCTAACTCCGCCCAGTTCCGCCCATTCTCCGCCCCATGGCTGACTAATTT
TTTTTATTTATGCAGAGGCCGAGGCCGCCTCTGCCTCTGAGCTATTCCAGAAGTAGTGAGGAGGCTTTTT
TGGAGGCCTAGGCTTTTGCAAAAAGCTCCCGGGAGCTTGTATATCCATTTTCGGATCTGATCAGCACGTG
TTGACAATTAATCATCGGCATAGTATATCGGCATAGTATAATACGACAAGGTGAGGAACTAAACCATGGC
CAAGTTGACCAGTGCCGTTCCGGTGCTCACCGCGCGCGACGTCGCCGGAGCGGTCGAGTTCTGGACCGAC
CGGCTCGGGTTCTCCCGGGACTTCGTGGAGGACGACTTCGCCGGTGTGGTCCGGGACGACGTGACCCTGT
TCATCAGCGCGGTCCAGGACCAGGTGGTGCCGGACAACACCCTGGCCTGGGTGTGGGTGCGCGGCCTGGA
CGAGCTGTACGCCGAGTGGTCGGAGGTCGTGTCCACGAACTTCCGGGACGCCTCCGGGCCGGCCATGACC
GAGATCGGCGAGCAGCCGTGGGGGCGGGAGTTCGCCCTGCGCGACCCGGCCGGCAACTGCGTGCACTTCG
TGGCCGAGGAGCAGGACTGACACGTGCTACGAGATTTCGATTCCACCGCCGCCTTCTATGAAAGGTTGGG
CTTCGGAATCGTTTTCCGGGACGCCGGCTGGATGATCCTCCAGCGCGGGGATCTCATGCTGGAGTTCTTC
GCCCACCCCAACTTGTTTATTGCAGCTTATAATGGTTACAAATAAAGCAATAGCATCACAAATTTCACAA
ATAAAGCATTTTTTTCACTGCATTCTAGTTGTGGTTTGTCCAAACTCATCAATGTATCTTATCATGTCTG
TATACCGTCGACCTCTAGCTAGAGCTTGGCGTAATCATGGTCATAGCTGTTTCCTGTGTGAAATTGTTAT
CCGCTCACAATTCCACACAACATACGAGCCGGAAGCATAAAGTGTAAAGCCTGGGGTGCCTAATGAGTGA
GCTAACTCACATTAATTGCGTTGCGCTCACTGCCCGCTTTCCAGTCGGGAAACCTGTCGTGCCAGCTGCA
TTAATGAATCGGCCAACGCGCGGGGAGAGGCGGTTTGCGTATTGGGCGCTCTTCCGCTTCCTCGCTCACT
GACTCGCTGCGCTCGGTCGTTCGGCTGCGGCGAGCGGTATCAGCTCACTCAAAGGCGGTAATACGGTTAT
CCACAGAATCAGGGGATAACGCAGGAAAGAACATGTGAGCAAAAGGCCAGCAAAAGGCCAGGAACCGTAA
AAAGGCCGCGTTGCTGGCGTTTTTCCATAGGCTCCGCCCCCCTGACGAGCATCACAAAAATCGACGCTCA
AGTCAGAGGTGGCGAAACCCGACAGGACTATAAAGATACCAGGCGTTTCCCCCTGGAAGCTCCCTCGTGC
GCTCTCCTGTTCCGACCCTGCCGCTTACCGGATACCTGTCCGCCTTTCTCCCTTCGGGAAGCGTGGCGCT
TTCTCATAGCTCACGCTGTAGGTATCTCAGTTCGGTGTAGGTCGTTCGCTCCAAGCTGGGCTGTGTGCAC
GAACCCCCCGTTCAGCCCGACCGCTGCGCCTTATCCGGTAACTATCGTCTTGAGTCCAACCCGGTAAGAC
ACGACTTATCGCCACTGGCAGCAGCCACTGGTAACAGGATTAGCAGAGCGAGGTATGTAGGCGGTGCTAC
AGAGTTCTTGAAGTGGTGGCCTAACTACGGCTACACTAGAAGAACAGTATTTGGTATCTGCGCTCTGCTG
AAGCCAGTTACCTTCGGAAAAAGAGTTGGTAGCTCTTGATCCGGCAAACAAACCACCGCTGGTAGCGGTG
GTTTTTTTGTTTGCAAGCAGCAGATTACGCGCAGAAAAAAAGGATCTCAAGAAGATCCTTTGATCTTTTC
TACGGGGTCTGACGCTCAGTGGAACGAAAACTCACGTTAAGGGATTTTGGTCATGAGATTATCAAAAAGG
ATCTTCACCTAGATCCTTTTAAATTAAAAATGAAGTTTTAAATCAATCTAAAGTATATATGAGTAAACTT
GGTCTGACAGTTACCAATGCTTAATCAGTGAGGCACCTATCTCAGCGATCTGTCTATTTCGTTCATCCAT
AGTTGCCTGACTCCCCGTCGTGTAGATAACTACGATACGGGAGGGCTTACCATCTGGCCCCAGTGCTGCA
ATGATACCGCGAGACCCACGCTCACCGGCTCCAGATTTATCAGCAATAAACCAGCCAGCCGGAAGGGCCG
AGCGCAGAAGTGGTCCTGCAACTTTATCCGCCTCCATCCAGTCTATTAATTGTTGCCGGGAAGCTAGAGT
AAGTAGTTCGCCAGTTAATAGTTTGCGCAACGTTGTTGCCATTGCTACAGGCATCGTGGTGTCACGCTCG
TCGTTTGGTATGGCTTCATTCAGCTCCGGTTCCCAACGATCAAGGCGAGTTACATGATCCCCCATGTTGT
GCAAAAAAGCGGTTAGCTCCTTCGGTCCTCCGATCGTTGTCAGAAGTAAGTTGGCCGCAGTGTTATCACT
CATGGTTATGGCAGCACTGCATAATTCTCTTACTGTCATGCCATCCGTAAGATGCTTTTCTGTGACTGGT
GAGTACTCAACCAAGTCATTCTGAGAATAGTGTATGCGGCGACCGAGTTGCTCTTGCCCGGCGTCAATAC
GGGATAATACCGCGCCACATAGCAGAACTTTAAAAGTGCTCATCATTGGAAAACGTTCTTCGGGGCGAAA
ACTCTCAAGGATCTTACCGCTGTTGAGATCCAGTTCGATGTAACCCACTCGTGCACCCAACTGATCTTCA
GCATCTTTTACTTTCACCAGCGTTTCTGGGTGAGCAAAAACAGGAAGGCAAAATGCCGCAAAAAAGGGAA
TAAGGGCGACACGGAAATGTTGAATACTCATACTCTTCCTTTTTCAATATTATTGAAGCATTTATCA
Features (pLannotate 1.2.2; 34 found; start..end, strand, type, name):
    128..180     -  misc_feature   bom (fragment): basis of mobility region from pBR322
    335..714     +  enhancer       CMV enhancer: human cytomegalovirus immediate early enhancer
    715..914     +  promoter       CMV promoter: human cytomegalovirus (CMV) immediate early promoter
    932..1112    +  LTR            5' LTR (truncated): truncated 5' long terminal repeat (LTR) from HIV-1
   1159..1284    +  misc_feature   HIV-1 Ψ: packaging signal of human immunodeficiency virus type 1
   1268..1631    +  CDS            HIV-1 gag (fragment): gag protein from human immunodeficiency virus 1; gag
   1777..2010    +  misc_feature   RRE: The Rev response element (RRE) of HIV-1 allows for Rev-dependent mRNA export from the nucleus to the cytoplasm.
   2387..2487    +  CDS            Rev (fragment): human immunodeficiency virus 1 (HIV-1) Rev protein; rev; enhances nuclear export of unspliced and incompletely spliced viral mRNAs
   2537..2654    +  misc_feature   cPPT/CTS: central polypurine tract and central termination sequence of HIV-1
   2699..2735    +  promoter       minimal CMV promoter (fragment): human cytomegalovirus (CMV) immediate early promoter
   2808..3722    +  CDS            ABI1 (fragment): P2C56_ARATH - Experimental evidence at protein level: Swiss-Prot protein existence level 1. Key component and repressor of the abscisic acid (ABA) signaling pathway that regulates numerous ABA responses, such as stomatal closure, osmotic water permeability of the plasma membrane (Pos), drought-induced resistance and rhizogenesis, response to glucose, high light stress, seed germination and inhibition of vegetative growth. During the stomatal closure regulation, modulates the inward calcium-channel permeability as well as the actin reorganization in guard cells in response to ABA. Involved in t
   4365..5195    +  CDS            dam: DMA_ECOLI - Experimental evidence at protein level: Swiss-Prot protein existence level 1. Methylates DNA within the sequence GATC and protects the DNA from cleavage by the restriction endonuclease MboI. Although it shares sequence specificity with a number of type II restriction endonucleases and methylases, it is thought to act in postreplication mismatch repair rather than as a part of a restriction modification system. May also play a role in DNA replication. From Escherichia coli (strain K12).
   5214..5747    +  CDS            PYL1 (fragment): PYL1_ARATH - Also known as RCAR12. Experimental evidence at protein level: Swiss-Prot protein existence level 1. Receptor for abscisic acid (ABA) required for ABA-mediated responses such as stomatal closure and germination inhibition. Inhibits the activity of group-A protein phosphatases type 2C (PP2Cs) when activated by ABA (PubMed:19407143, PubMed:19855379, PubMed:19893533, PubMed:19898420, PubMed:23844015, PubMed:21658606). Can be activated by both (-)-ABA and (+)-ABA (PubMed:23844015). From Arabidopsis thaliana (Mouse-ear cress).
   5836..6335    +  promoter       PGK promoter: mouse phosphoglycerate kinase 1 promoter
   6362..6760    +  CDS            BSD: blasticidin S deaminase; Aspergillus terreus BSD; confers resistance to blasticidin
   6761..6785    +  misc_feature   MCS (fragment): pBluescript multiple cloning site
   6785..7373    +  misc_feature   WPRE: woodchuck hepatitis virus posttranscriptional regulatory element
   7310..7891    +  CDS            nef (fragment): NEF_HV1H2 - Experimental evidence at protein level: Swiss-Prot protein existence level 1. Extracellular Nef protein targets CD4(+) T-lymphocytes for apoptosis by interacting with CXCR4 surface receptors. From Human immunodeficiency virus type 1 group M subtype B (isolate HXB2) (HIV-1).
   7898..8078    +  LTR            5' LTR (truncated): truncated 5' long terminal repeat (LTR) from HIV-1
   8110..8334    +  polyA_signal   bGH poly(A) signal: bovine growth hormone polyadenylation signal
   8338..8359    +  promoter       SV40 promoter (fragment): SV40 enhancer and early promoter
   8380..8808    +  rep_origin     f1 ori (sequence partly withheld): f1 bacteriophage origin of replication; arrow indicates direction of (+) strand synthesis
   8822..9151    +  promoter       SV40 promoter: SV40 enhancer and early promoter
   9199..9246    +  promoter       EM7 promoter: synthetic bacterial promoter&nbsp
   9265..9639    +  CDS            BleoR: antibiotic-binding protein; Sh ble from Streptoalloteichus hindustanus; confers resistance to bleomycin, phleomycin, and Zeocin™
   9649..9774    +  CDS            ble (fragment): BLE_KLEPN - Experimental evidence at protein level: Swiss-Prot protein existence level 1. Binding protein with a strong affinity to the bleomycin family of antibiotics. Binds to CL990; an antimitotic-antibiotic compound. From Klebsiella pneumoniae.
   9769..9890    +  polyA_signal   SV40 poly(A) signal: SV40 polyadenylation signal
   9961..9983    -  protein_bind   lac operator (fragment): The lac repressor binds to the lac operator to inhibit transcription in E. coli. This inhibition can be relieved by adding lactose or isopropyl-β-D-thiogalactopyranoside (IPTG). lac repressor encoded by lacI
   9987..10017   -  promoter       lac promoter: promoter for the E. coli lac operon
  10032..10053   -  protein_bind   CAP binding site: CAP binding activates transcription in the presence of cAMP. E. coli catabolite activator protein
  10066..10158   -  CDS            lacI (fragment): lac repressor; lacI; The lac repressor binds to the lac operator to inhibit transcription in E. coli. This inhibition can be relieved by adding lactose or isopropyl-β-D-thiogalactopyranoside (IPTG).
  10341..10929   -  rep_origin     ori: high-copy-number ColE1/pMB1/pBR322/pUC origin of replication
  11100..11960   -  CDS            AmpR: β-lactamase; bla; confers resistance to ampicillin, carbenicillin, and related antibiotics
  11961..69      -  promoter       AmpR promoter (across the origin): bla
