[The description below was written by a language model from this plasmid's Addgene catalogue record and pLannotate feature annotations shown in this document.]
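Description:
pMP597 is an 11,996 bp lentiviral transfer plasmid built on the FUGW backbone for mammalian expression of a chemically inducible "writer" of adenine methylation (m6A) at targeted DNA sites. It is propagated in E. coli through a high-copy ColE1/pUC-type origin with ampicillin selection. The backbone also carries an f1 origin and an SV40/EM7-driven bleomycin/Zeocin resistance cassette outside the viral region. The packaged portion has the usual HIV-1-derived arrangement: a CMV enhancer/promoter fused to a truncated 5' LTR to drive genomic RNA production, the Ψ packaging signal with a gag fragment, the RRE for Rev-dependent export, the cPPT/CTS, a WPRE to boost transcript expression, and a truncated 3' LTR followed by a bGH polyadenylation signal.

The payload is a single open reading frame under a minimal CMV promoter, split by a P2A peptide into two proteins. The first is a nuclear-localised fusion of an Arabidopsis ABI1 fragment (ABI1cs) to a synthetic zinc-finger DNA-binding domain. The second is the E. coli Dam methyltransferase carrying the N132A mutation, fused to a PYL1 fragment (PYL1cs) and an HA tag. The zinc finger, NLS, P2A and HA elements are named in the catalogue entry but were not picked up in the automated feature table. Abscisic acid induces dimerisation of PYL1 with ABI1, so adding it recruits Dam to zinc-finger binding sites and directs methylation of nearby GATC motifs. A downstream mouse PGK promoter drives blasticidin S deaminase, which allows selection of transduced cells. The construct serves as an inducible component of synthetic epigenetic read-write circuits in mammalian cells.
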