Addgene plasmid #134999: pMP597
Purpose: Inducible ZF-m6A Writer. Use abscisic acid (ABA) to direct GATC methylation to ZF binding sites. pMinCMV-NLS-ABI1cs-ZF-NLS-P2A-Dam(N132A)-PYL1cs-HA pGK-BlastR
Depositing lab: Ahmad Khalil. Depositing organization: Boston University Main Campus. Publication: Engineering Epigenetic Regulation Using Synthetic Read-Write Modules. Park M, Patel N, Keung AJ, Khalil AS. Cell. 2019 Jan 10;176(1-2):227-238.e20. doi: 10.1016/j.cell.2018.11.002. Epub 2018 Dec 6. PubMed 30528434.
Backbone
  Vector backbone: FUGW
  Backbone manufacturer: David Baltimore Lab Addgene #14883
  Total vector size (bp): 11996
  Vector type: Mammalian Expression, Lentiviral, Synthetic Biology
  Selectable markers: Blasticidin
Growth in bacteria
  Bacterial resistance: Ampicillin, 100 μg/mL
  Growth temperature: 37°C
  Growth strain: NEB Stable
  Copy number: Unknown
Gene/Insert
  Gene/Insert name: pMinCMV-NLS-ABI1cs-ZF-NLS-P2A-Dam(N132A)-PYL1cs-HA pGK-BlastR
  Species: Synthetic
Terms and licenses: Academic/Nonprofit Terms; Industry Terms: Not Available to Industry
How to cite: pMP597 was a gift from Ahmad Khalil (Addgene plasmid # 134999 ; http://n2t.net/addgene:134999 ; RRID:Addgene_134999)
